Addgene plasmid #27061: pGMEH-P38-luxAB2
Depositing lab: Dirk Schnappinger. Depositing organization: Cornell University. Publication: Protein inactivation in mycobacteria by controlled proteolysis and its application to deplete the beta subunit of RNA polymerase. Kim JH, Wei JR, Wallach JB, Robbins RS, Rubin EJ, Schnappinger D. Nucleic Acids Res. 2011 Mar;39(6):2210-20. doi: 10.1093/nar/gkq1149 PubMed 21075796.
Backbone
  Vector backbone: pDE43-MEH
  Backbone size w/o insert (bp): 7843
  Vector type: Bacterial Expression
Growth in bacteria
  Bacterial resistance: Hygromycin, 200 μg/mL
  Growth temperature: 37°C
  Growth strain: DH5alpha
  Copy number: High Copy
Gene/Insert
  Gene/Insert name: P#38-luxAB
  Species: synthetic gene
  Insert size (bp): 2613
  Cloning method: Restriction Enzyme
  Sequencing primers: 5′ n/a
Terms and licenses: Academic/Nonprofit Terms; Industry Terms: Not Available to Industry
How to cite: pGMEH-P38-luxAB2 was a gift from Dirk Schnappinger (Addgene plasmid # 27061 ; http://n2t.net/addgene:27061 ; RRID:Addgene_27061)
