[The description below was written by a language model from this plasmid's Addgene catalogue record and pLannotate feature annotations shown in this document.]
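Description:
pGMEH-P38-luxAB2 is a bacterial expression plasmid built on the pDE43-MEH backbone that carries a luciferase reporter, P#38-luxAB, described in the record as a synthetic insert of about 2.6 kb. The annotated sequence is 9,092 nt. This is smaller than the sum of the catalogued backbone and insert sizes, probably because a cassette in the destination vector is replaced during assembly. In E. coli the plasmid replicates from a high-copy ColE1/pUC-type origin and is selected with hygromycin through the Streptomyces hygroscopicus hygromycin phosphotransferase gene. A stretch of nearly 3 kb downstream of the hyg gene has no annotation. The associated publication concerns mycobacteria, so this region may contain elements for maintenance in that host, but the record does not say so.

The payload is flanked and subdivided by Gateway attB4, attB1, attB2 and attB3 sites, which points to multisite Gateway assembly even though the catalogue lists restriction enzyme cloning. The segment between attB1 and attB2 lies directly upstream of the reporter and presumably holds the promoter called P38, although the annotation does not identify it. Downstream are complete luxA and luxB coding sequences matching Vibrio harveyi, which encode the alpha and beta subunits of bacterial luciferase, followed by a short luxE remnant. The fatty acid reductase genes are absent, so light output would depend on an exogenously supplied aldehyde substrate. Many small hits (lacZ, lacY, lacI, bla, celB, an RSF ori fragment, an SV40 poly(A) signal) are probably vestigial or spurious matches.

The linked study deals with controlled proteolysis for protein depletion in mycobacteria, which suggests the construct served as a luminescent reporter of expression or protein level. The record does not state its exact role.
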