Features (pLannotate 1.2.2; 21 found; start..end, strand, type, name):
     17..174     +  CDS            lacZα (fragment): LacZα fragment of β-galactosidase; lacZ fragment
    180..234     -  misc_feature   bom (fragment): basis of mobility region from pBR322
    228..332     +  CDS            lacZ (fragment): β-galactosidase; lacZ
    384..596     +  CDS            lacY (fragment): LACY_ECOLI - Experimental evidence at protein level: Swiss-Prot protein existence level 1. Responsible for transport of beta-galactosides into the cell, with the concomitant import of a proton (symport system). Can transport lactose, melibiose, lactulose or the analog methyl-1-thio-beta,D- galactopyranoside (TMG), but not sucrose or fructose (PubMed:1848449, PubMed:18177889, PubMed:22106930). The substrate specificity is directed toward the galactopyranosyl moiety of the substrate (PubMed:22106930). From Escherichia coli (strain K12).
    596..730     +  polyA_signal   SV40 poly(A) signal: SV40 polyadenylation signal
    783..810     -  terminator     rrnB T2 terminator: transcription terminator T2 from the E. coli rrnB gene
    833..888     -  CDS            lacI (fragment): lac repressor; lacI; The lac repressor binds to the lac operator to inhibit transcription in E. coli. This inhibition can be relieved by adding lactose or isopropyl-β-D-thiogalactopyranoside (IPTG).
   1071..1659    -  rep_origin     ori: high-copy-number ColE1/pMB1/pBR322/pUC origin of replication
   1831..1906    -  CDS            bla(M) (fragment): β-lactamase lacking the signal sequence; bla(M); allows cytosolic expression of β-lactamase
   2023..3015    +  CDS            hyg: KHYB_STRHY - Experimental evidence at protein level: Swiss-Prot protein existence level 1. The aminoglycoside phosphotransferases achieve inactivation of their antibiotic substrates by phosphorylation. From Streptomyces hygroscopicus.
   5857..5887    -  misc_feature   MCS (fragment): pBluescript multiple cloning site
   6028..6093    +  rep_origin     RSF ori (fragment): Plasmids containing the RSF 1030 origin of replication can be propagated in E. coli cells that contain additional plasmids with compatible origins.
   6153..6173    +  protein_bind   attB4: mutant version of attB; core recombination site for the Gateway® BP reaction BP Clonase™
   6178..6198    +  protein_bind   attB1: mutant version of attB; core recombination site for the Gateway® BP reaction BP Clonase™
   6573..6668    -  CDS            celB (fragment): PGM_KOMXY - Protein inferred from homology: Swiss-Prot protein existence level 3. This enzyme participates in both the breakdown and synthesis of glucose. From Komagataeibacter xylinus (Gluconacetobacter xylinus).
   6693..6717    -  protein_bind   attB2: mutant version of attB; recombination site for the Gateway® BP reaction BP Clonase™
   6749..7813    +  CDS            luxA: LUXA_VIBHA - Experimental evidence at protein level: Swiss-Prot protein existence level 1. Light-emitting reaction in luminous bacteria. From Vibrio harveyi (Beneckea harveyi).
   7843..8814    +  CDS            luxB: LUXB_VIBHA - Experimental evidence at protein level: Swiss-Prot protein existence level 1. Light-emitting reaction in luminous bacteria. The specific role of the beta subunit is unknown, but it is absolutely required for bioluminescence activity. From Vibrio harveyi (Beneckea harveyi).
   8903..9013    +  CDS            luxE (fragment): LUXE_VIBHA - Protein inferred from homology: Swiss-Prot protein existence level 3. Acyl-protein synthetase activates tetradecanoic acid. It is a component of the fatty acid reductase complex responsible for converting tetradecanoic acid to the aldehyde which serves as substrate in the luciferase-catalyzed reaction. From Vibrio harveyi (Beneckea harveyi).
   9048..9084    +  misc_feature   MCS (fragment): pBluescript multiple cloning site
   9085..13      -  protein_bind   attB3 (across the origin): mutant version of attB; core recombination site for the Gateway® BP reaction BP Clonase™
>Addgene plasmid #27061 | pGMEH-P38-luxAB2 | depositor full sequence | sequence record 12802 | Author sequence
TTATACATAGTTGATAATTCACTGGCCGTCGTTTTACAACGTCGTGACTGGGAAAACCCTGGCGTTACCC
AACTTAATCGCCTTGCAGCACATCCCCCTTTCGCCAGCTGGCGTAATAGCGAAGAGGCCCGCACCGATCG
CCCTTCCCAACAGTTGCGCAGCCTGAATGGCGAATGGCGCCTGATGCGGTATTTTCTCCTTACGCATCTG
TGCGGTATTTCACACCGCATATGGGGATTGGTGGCGACGACTCCTGGAGCCCGTCAGTATCGGCGGAATT
CCAGCTGAGCGCCGGTCGCTACCATTACCAGTTGGTCTGGTGTCAAAAATAATAATAACCGGGCAGGCCA
TGTCTGCCCGTATTTCGCGTAAGGAAATCCATTATGTACTATTTAAAAAACACAAACTTTTGGATGTTCG
GTTTATTCTTTTTCTTTTACTTTTTTATCATGGGAGCCTACTTCCCGTTTTTCCCGATTTGGCTACATGA
CATCAACCATATCAGCAAAAGTGATACGGGTATTATTTTTGCCGCTATTTCTCTGTTCTCGCTATTATTC
CAACCGCTGTTTGGTCTGCTTTCTGACAAACTCGGAACTTGTTTATTGCAGCTTATAATGGTTACAAATA
AAGCAATAGCATCACAAATTTCACAAATAAAGCATTTTTTTCACTGCATTCTAGTTGTGGTTTGTCCAAA
CTCATCAATGTATCTTATCATGTCTGGATCCTCTAGAGTCGACCTGCAGGTTTAAACGCGGCCGCAAACA
GTATTAAACGCAAAAAGGCCATCCGTCAGGATGGCCTTCTGCTTAGCTAATCAACTAGTTCTAGCTGCAT
TAATGAATCGGCCAACGCGCGGGGAGAGGCGGTTTGCGTATTGGGCGCTCTTCCGCTTCCTCGCTCACTG
ACTCGCTGCGCTCGGTCGTTCGGCTGCGGCGAGCGGTATCAGCTCACTCAAAGGCGGTAATACGGTTATC
CACAGAATCAGGGGATAACGCAGGAAAGAACATGTGAGCAAAAGGCCAGCAAAAGGCCAGGAACCGTAAA
AAGGCCGCGTTGCTGGCGTTTTTCCATAGGCTCCGCCCCCCTGACGAGCATCACAAAAATCGACGCTCAA
GTCAGAGGTGGCGAAACCCGACAGGACTATAAAGATACCAGGCGTTTCCCCCTGGAAGCTCCCTCGTGCG
CTCTCCTGTTCCGACCCTGCCGCTTACCGGATACCTGTCCGCCTTTCTCCCTTCGGGAAGCGTGGCGCTT
TCTCATAGCTCACGCTGTAGGTATCTCAGTTCGGTGTAGGTCGTTCGCTCCAAGCTGGGCTGTGTGCACG
AACCCCCCGTTCAGCCCGACCGCTGCGCCTTATCCGGTAACTATCGTCTTGAGTCCAACCCGGTAAGACA
CGACTTATCGCCACTGGCAGCAGCCACTGGTAACAGGATTAGCAGAGCGAGGTATGTAGGCGGTGCTACA
GAGTTCTTGAAGTGGTGGCCTAACTACGGCTACACTAGAAGGACAGTATTTGGTATCTGCGCTCTGCTGA
AGCCAGTTACCTTCGGAAAAAGAGTTGGTAGCTCTTGATCCGGCAAACAAACCACCGCTGGTAGCGGTGG
TTTTTTTGTTTGCAAGCAGCAGATTACGCGCAGAAAAAAAGGATCTCAAGAAGATCCTTTGATCTTTTCT
ACGGGGTCTGACGCTCAGTGGAACGAAAACTCACGTTAAGGGATTTTGGTCATGAGATTATCAAAAAGGA
TCTTCACCTAGATCCTTTTAAATTAAAAATGAAGTTTTAAATCAATCTAAAGTATATATGAGTAAACTTG
GTCTGACAGTTACCAATGCTTAATCAGTGAGGCACCTATCTCAGCGATCTGTCTATTTCGTTCATCCATA
GTTGCCTGACTCCCCGGACGTGGCCGACCAGCCCGTCATCGTCAACGCCTGACCGCGGTGCGGACAGGCC
GTGTCGCGACCGGCCGTGCGGAATTAAGCCGGCCCGTACCCTGTGAATAGAGGTCCGCTGTGACACAAGA
ATCCCTGTTACTTCTCGACCGTATTGATTCGGATGATTCCTACGCGAGCCTGCGGAACGACCAGGAATTC
TGGGAGCCGCTGGCCCGCCGAGCCCTGGAGGAGCTCGGGCTGCCGGTGCCGCCGGTGCTGCGGGTGCCCG
GCGAGAGCACCAACCCCGTACTGGTCGGCGAGCCCGACCCGGTGATCAAGCTGTTCGGCGAGCACTGGTG
CGGTCCGGAGAGCCTCGCGTCGGAGTCGGAGGCGTACGCGGTCCTGGCGGACGCCCCGGTGCCGGTGCCC
CGCCTCCTCGGCCGCGGCGAGCTGCGGCCCGGCACCGGAGCCTGGCCGTGGCCCTACCTGGTGATGAGCC
GGATGACCGGCACCACCTGGCGGTCCGCGATGGACGGCACGACCGACCGGAACGCGCTGCTCGCCCTGGC
CCGCGAACTCGGCCGGGTGCTCGGCCGGCTGCACAGGGTGCCGCTGACCGGGAACACCGTGCTCACCCCC
CATTCCGAGGTCTTCCCGGAACTGCTGCGGGAACGCCGCGCGGCGACCGTCGAGGACCACCGCGGGTGGG
GCTACCTCTCGCCCCGGCTGCTGGACCGCCTGGAGGACTGGCTGCCGGACGTGGACACGCTGCTGGCCGG
CCGCGAACCCCGGTTCGTCCACGGCGACCTGCACGGGACCAACATCTTCGTGGACCTGGCCGCGACCGAG
GTCACCGGGATCGTCGACTTCACCGACGTCTATGCGGGAGACTCCCGCTACAGCCTGGTGCAACTGCATC
TCAACGCCTTCCGGGGCGACCGCGAGATCCTGGCCGCGCTGCTCGACGGGGCGCAGTGGAAGCGGACCGA
GGACTTCGCCCGCGAACTGCTCGCCTTCACCTTCCTGCACGACTTCGAGGTGTTCGAGGAGACCCCGCTG
GATCTCTCCGGCTTCACCGATCCGGAGGAACTGGCGCAGTTCCTCTGGGGGCCGCCGGACACCGCCCCCG
GCGCCTGACGCCCCGGGCCGCCCGGCGCCGCCCCCGGCCCCCGGCGGCCGGCCGCCCGGAGCCCCGCCCG
CGCTCGGGAGCCCCGGGCCCGCGCCGAAGCCCGCTGCTGCGAGCCCGGAGCGGGCCGGCCGACGGCGGTG
CGGGCCCGGCGGCGGACGCTCAGCAGCGGCGGGCGTGAAAGGCCCTGGCATCCTCGATCATCTCCTCCAG
GGTGGTCGGCCGAGCTTCCATCCCAGCTCGGCAAGGATCAACGAGGACAGTCGCACGACGAAGTTCTTCT
GGATCGCGCCCGTGCTGGAAGCACTCAACCTCGAAGCGTGTGGTTGCGGAGCCATCTAGCAACCACACGA
AACATGCGCAACGAACCGCGCAACGAACAACGCCTAGAACTGGCCCTAGATGAGCTGACTCGTATCGTTG
GTAAACCTAGTTTGACCAGCATGTTTTAACTACGTTCGGTGAGCTGTCAACGGGGCCTGTAACGGCACAA
CGAACCGTGCAACGAGAGTGGCCACGGATGCCACCACAGGCACTACAACGGAGTTCGCCACGTACATCAC
CACAACCACCGATTCTGGCGGTGAGCTCCCCGATATTCAGCGGAAATGGCTTGGTATCGACCAAGATTCG
TAGAACCCCGTCTCGTCTGGCTGGTATTCAAAACGGGCGCAACGAAACACGCAACGAGACAGGCATGGCC
CAAACCAGAAAACTAGCGTCTACCAGGACTTTTACCTGTCCGACCCGTTGCAACGGAACCCCCCACGGAA
CCCCCGCGACACCCGCTCCCCAATTGCGTTAGAACAGCGGTGGATTGTCGGCTTCGTTGTGGGCCTTTTG
AGCCGCTTCCTGTTCTGCCGCACGCTCTTTCCTCGCCCGATAGCCGAGTCGCTTAACGGTGTCCAGATGC
AGCCCGAAATGTTTGGCCGTTTGCGGCCAAGAGTGGCCCTCGTCGTCGTGATAGGCGCGGATGCGTTCGC
GGCGTGCAGCCTGCTCGGCGAGCCACTCGCTGCGTTCCTGCGCCACGAGCCGGACGACGTGGCGTTCGGA
TAGTCCGGTGATTCGAGCGCCTTCGGCGGCGGTCACGCGCCGCTTTTTGCGGACAGTCGGCTGCCGGTTG
TAGCCGTCGCTGTAGCCGTCGCTGTAGCCGTCGCTCATAGCAATGCCTCCATGGCTGACGCGGACTTTGC
GCGCCGCGCAACTGTGCTCGCCGCCGTGCGCGCTGCTGCGCCCTTCCGCGAGATGGCCGACTGGCGCGCA
CTGAGTGTGGCCTCGTAGACCACGATCCCGTCCGCCCAAATGCGCGACTTGGTTGTGATCCAACGCCAAA
TGCTGTTGGCGATGGCGCGGACCTCGCTGTCCGGTAGCGGTCCGGGACACACGTCGTTGCACGGGAATTC
GGCGTTTCGCGCGTGGCACTCGGCATAGATCGCGCGGCCGAGTCCGTCCACGTTCCGGGTCGGCAGGTAG
ATCCGCATGAGGGCGGGACGATAGGCCCACAACCTGACGGAATCGAACAGTGCGCAATTCCGCCCTAGCG
GCGTCGGAGCCGCTTTGTACGTGGTCTGCTGACGCCAGCGCGGCGGTGGCATGTTCGCGCCGAGCTCGGC
CTCGATGTGGCTGAGTGTGTAGAGATCTGAGTGGAGCCATTCCGTTTCCCAGGCGATGTGGCCGGGGTTT
TTGGTCATGAGGCCTGAGTAACTGCGGTCGCCGTCGACGGCGCGCCGAAGGCCTTCGGCGCACGCCGCCA
TGTATGCGAGCGGCTTACGCCGCGCGTATTCGGTGCGTGGAACAGGGGCGTTGAGTGCCCACACTGCGTG
TGCGTGGCCGTTGGCGCGATTGCCCACGATCGCGTTGGGCAGCGGATGGGACCCCCGGGCGCTGAGCGCT
CGGAGCGCTGCGTCTGGATGGTCTACGTCCACGACCAGCAGGTTTGCCAGCGCTGTTGGGTTCGCCTCGA
TGTACCGGCGGCCTAGGGCCGACGCGCGGCTTTGGCGGTAGATCCCCTCGAGCAGATCGTCGCTTGCCAG
CGGCCAGTACGGCAGCCAGAGCTGCTCAAATTCGTCGGCGACGTGGCTCACGCTTGGTAGTAGACCACGA
TTAATCACCGGTGTATGGTCCGACACGAGCTCCAAGTCAGATATTTCGCTGAGGGGCCACCCCACAACTG
CACACTCCCCCGCTCTCCCGTCGAGCCCTGGTGGTGGAACACCAGCGACAGCCGAGCACCCCCAACCACC
TGTACCAACCAGGAGGAACACATGCGTCGTTTCGAGGACGTTTCCGGGCCGCTGAGAGCCGCTGTGGCGG
CCGTACACGCCGCCTTAGACCCGTTAGACCCCCTGCCGCCTGAATGCGCGGGTACGAGCCACACAGCGCC
CGAACTTACGGAGCTGGTGGGCTCACCTGGCTTTATGGCGTACGAATCGGCTGTGTGCGACCTGTTGGGC
GAGGTGAGGTACGCGCTACTCACGCTGGCAAGGGCGACACAGCCGCCCCACCGAGCCCGCACGGCCGCGC
GCGGTGTCAACAACCGGGTGAGTCGTGCACACCAGCAGGTGTTCGAGGCTTGGCTCGAAGTGCAGGACAT
CGTGGCGAACGCCGCCCGATGAGCCGCGCCTTACGCTGGCTGCCAGCCGTTCGCGGGCTGGTTGGTGCAG
CGCGTCGAGCGGTTAGAGGCCCTGCGGTGTTCCACCACCGCAGGCCTCGCCCTTTTTAAGGCTGAATTTG
CTTGTCTCCGAATCCAACTGGCTTGTCCAAGGGTGTATCTACGCTTAATCCAAAGTTCAAACGAGGGGAT
TACACATGACCAACTTCGATAACGTTCTCGGCTCGATGATCCCCGGCGGGCCCCCCCTCGAGGTCGACGG
TATCGATTTAATTAATATGCATCAATTGATTTAAATACTAGTGTTAACTATTTAATTGGGGACCCTAGAG
GTCCCCTTTTTTATTTTAAAAATTTTTTCNAAGGGGACCTCTAGGGTCCCCAGCTGGCTAGCGAGTCATG
AGGTNACCATGTTCTTTCCTGCGTTATCCCCTGATTCTGTGGATAACCGTATTACCGCCTTTGAGTGAGC
TGATACCAGCGGATAACAATTTCACACAGGAAACAGCTATGACCATGATTACGCCAAGCTATCAACTTTG
TATAGAAAAGTTGAATTCAAGTTTGTACAAAAAAGCAGGCTTATTGGATCACGCCGCGAGCGTGTCGGTG
TTCGAAGACCTGGGAATCCAGCAGGCGCCCAACAGCACCGTCTGCTCCGTCTTCTCCAGAAAGGCGACTA
CGCGGTCCTCCTCGTCGGTGGGTACGCAGCCGAATGCCCGCGGGTCGCCCACCCGCACCAGTTGCAGCGT
GACATCGGCTCGATTGCTTCGGTGGAAGTCCAGCAGTTGGGCCAGATCCGCGAGGGCCCCCCGTGAACAT
CGTCGTGGTAACCAGCGTGTCGGCTTTGGCTGTGGCCGTGGTGCATTCGGTGGCGTTTGCGATCAAGGGG
CGTCACGGCGAGGACCTGGTCGACCGCTGGAACCGTGAGGGCATCGGTGCACACCGCGGGATCAGACCGT
CGACGAACCATTTGAATCCGACCGGTACCTCAACGAGTTGACGGCCGATCACGTCCAGGTTATGTTCGAT
GACGATCACCGTATTGCCCTTGTCGACCAGGCCGTTGATCCGACCCAGCTTTCTTGTACAAAGTGGTTAA
TTAACAGGATCCCAAATAAGGAAATGTTATGAAATTTGGAAACTTCCTTCTCACTTATCAGCCACCTGAG
CTATCTCAGACCGAAGTGATGAAGCGATTGGTTAATCTGGGCAAAGCGTCTGAAGGTTGTGGCTTCGACA
CCGTTTGGTTGCTAGAGCACCACTTCACTGAATTTGGGTTGTTAGGGAATCCTTATGTTGCTGCCGCACA
CCTATTAGGTGCGACAGAAACGCTCAACGTTGGCACTGCAGCTATCGTATTGCCGACTGCCCATCCGGTT
CGACAAGCAGAAGACGTAAACCTACTGGATCAAATGTCAAAAGGACGATTCCGTTTTGGTATTTGTCGCG
GTTTGTACGATAAAGATTTTCGTGTCTTTGGTACAGACATGGATAACAGCCGAGCCTTAATGGACTGTTG
GTATGACTTGATGAAAGAAGGCTTCAATGAAGGCTATATCGCGGCGGATAACGAACATATTAAGTTCCCG
AAAATCCAACTGAATCCATCGGCTTACACACAAGGTGGTGCTCCTGTTTATGTCGTCGCGGAGTCAGCAT
CAACGACAGAATGGGCTGCAGAGCGTGGCCTACCAATGATTCTAAGCTGGATCATCAACACTCACGAGAA
GAAAGCGCAGCTTGATCTTTACAACGAAGTCGCGACTGAACATGGCTACGATGTGACTAAGATTGACCAC
TGTTTGTCTTACATCACCTCCGTCGATCATGACTCAAATAGAGCCAAAGATATTTGCCGCAACTTCTTGG
GCCATTGGTACGACTCATACGTGAATGCCACCAAGATTTTTGACGACTCTGACCAAACAAAAGGTTACGA
CTTCAATAAAGGTCAATGGCGTGATTTTGTGTTGAAAGGCCACAAAGACACCAATCGCCGAATTGATTAC
AGCTACGAAATCAACCCAGTAGGGACGCCTGAAGAGTGTATCGCGATTATCCAGCAAGATATTGATGCGA
CGGGTATTGACAATATTTGTTGTGGTTTTGAAGCAAACGGTTCTGAAGAAGAAATTATCGCATCTATGAA
GCTATTCCAGTCTGATGTGATGCCATATCTCAAAGAAAAACAGTAATTAATATTTTCTAAAAGGAAAGAG
ACATGAAATTTGGATTATTCTTCCTCAATTTTATGAATTCAAAGCGTTCTTCTGATCAAGTCATCGAAGA
AATGTTAGATACCGCACATTACGTAGATCAGTTGAAGTTTGACACGTTGGCTGTTTACGAAAACCATTTC
TCGAACAATGGTGTGGTTGGTGCCCCACTAACAGTGGCTGGTTTTTTACTTGGTATGACAAAGAACGCCA
AAGTGGCTTCGTTGAATCACGTCATTACCACGCATCATCCAGTACGTGTGGCGGAAGAAGCGTGTCTACT
TGACCAAATGAGTGAAGGCCGTTTTGCCTTTGGCTTTAGTGATTGTGAAAAGAGTGCAGATATGCGCTTC
TTTAATCGACCAACGGATTCTCAGTTTCAGTTGTTCAGTGAGTGTCACAAGATCATCAATGATGCATTCA
CTACTGGGTACTGCCATCCAAACAATGATTTTTATAGTTTTCCTAAAATCTCCGTTAACCCACACGCGTT
CACTGAAGGCGGTCCTGCGCAATTTGTGAATGCGACGAGCAAAGAAGTGGTTGAATGGGCGGCTAAGTTA
GGGCTTCCACTCGTGTTTAGATGGGACGACTCAAACGCTCAAAGAAAAGAATACGCCGGTTTGTACCACG
AAGTTGCTCAGGCACATGGTGTCGATGTTAGTCAGGTTCGACACAAGCTGACGCTGCTGGTCAACCAAAA
TGTAGATGGTGAAGCAGCAAGGGCAGAAGCTCGCGTGTATTTGGAAGAGTTTGTCCGTGAATCTTACTCA
AATACCGACTTTGAGCAAAAAATGGGAGAGCTGTTGTCAGAAAATGCCATCGGTACTTATGAAGAAAGTA
CTCAGGCAGCGCGAGTTGCGATTGAGTGTTGTGGTGCCGCGGACCTATTGATGTCTTTTGAGTCGATGGA
AGATAAAGCGCAGCAAAGAGCGGTTATCGATGTGGTAAACGCCAACATCGTCAAATACCACTCGTAACGT
TTAACTGATGCTGAAGGGGCAGCGATGCCCCTTATATCACCATTCTTTTCGCGCGATAGCGCTAACTAAT
AGAGGCATTTATATGGACGTACTTTCAGCGGTTAAGCAGGAAAATATCGCAGCGAGCACAGAAATCGATG
ACTTGATTTTCATGGGAACTCCTCAGCAATGGTCATTGCAGGAACAAAAACAGCCGGATCTCGAGCTCGC
GAAAGCTCTGATTTAAATGGATCCCCCGGGCTGCAGGAATTCGATATCAAGCTTCAACTTTA
