>Addgene plasmid #27061 | pGMEH-P38-luxAB2 | addgene partial sequence | sequence record 33319 | 27061 with M13-F20 (5' TGTAAAACGACGGCCAGT 3')
GATATAAGTTGAAGCTTGATATCGAATTCCTGCAGCCCGGGGGATCCATTTAAATCAGAGCTTTCGCGAG
CTCGAGATCCGGCTGTTTTTGTTCCTGCAATGACCATTGCTGAGGAGTTCCCATGAAAATCAAGTCATCG
ATTTCTGTGCTCGCTGCGATATTTTCCTGCTTAACCGCTGAAAGTACGTCCATATAAATGCCTCTATTAG
TTAGCGCTATCGCGCGAAAAGAATGGTGATATAAGGGGCATCGCTGCCCCTTCAGCATCAGTTAAACGTT
ACGAGTGGTATTTGACGATGTTGGCGTTTACCACATCGATAACCGCTCTTTGCTGCGCTTTATCTTCCAT
CGACTCAAAAGACATCAATAGGTCCGCGGCACCACAACACTCAATCGCAACTCGCGCTGCCTGAGTACTT
TCTTCATAAGTACCGATGGCATTTTCTGACAACAGCTCTCCCATTTTTTGCTCAAAGTCGGTATTTGAGT
AAGATTCACGGACAAACTCTTCCAAATACACGCGAGCTTCTGCCCTTGCTGCTTCACCATCTACATTTTG
GTTGACCAGCAGCGTCAGCTTGTGTCGAACCTGACTAACATCGACACCATGTGCCTGAGCAACTTCGTGG
TACAAACCGGCGTATTCTTTTCTTTGAGCGTTTGAGTCGTCCCATCTAAACACGAGTGGAAGCCCTAACT
TAGCCGCCCATTCAACCACTTCTTTGCTCGTCGCATTCACAAATTGCGCAGGACCGCCTTCAGTGAACGC
GTGTGGGTTAACGGAGATTTTAGGAAAACTATAAAAATCATTGTTTGGATGGCAGTACCCAGTAGTGAAT
GCATCATTGATGATCTTGTGACACT
